Addgene plasmid #110627: St1Cas9_LMD-9_sgRNA_pUC19
Purpose: U6-driven sgRNA expression plasmid for Streptococcus thermophilus CRISPR1 (St1Cas9 LMD-9).
Depositing lab: Yannick Doyon. Depositing organization: Universite Laval. Publication: Versatile and robust genome editing with Streptococcus thermophilus CRISPR1-Cas9. Agudelo D, Carter S, Velimirovic M, Duringer A, Rivest JF, Levesque S, Loehr J, Mouchiroud M, Cyr D, Waters PJ, Laplante M, Moineau S, Goulet A, Doyon Y. Genome Res. 2020 Jan;30(1):107-117. doi: 10.1101/gr.255414.119. Epub 2020 Jan 3. PubMed 31900288.
Backbone
  Vector backbone: pUC19
  Vector type: Mammalian Expression, CRISPR, Synthetic Biology
Growth in bacteria
  Bacterial resistance: Ampicillin, 100 μg/mL
  Growth temperature: 37°C
  Growth strain: DH5alpha
  Copy number: High Copy
Gene/Insert
  Gene/Insert name: Empty St1Cas9 LMD-9 sgRNA backbone
  Species: H. sapiens (human), Synthetic
  Promoter: hU6
  Tag / fusion protein: None
  Cloning method: Gibson Cloning
  Sequencing primers: 5′ U6
Terms and licenses: Academic/Nonprofit Terms; Industry Terms: Not Available to Industry
Depositor comments: Please visit https://www.biorxiv.org/content/early/2018/05/14/321208 for BioRxiv preprint
How to cite: St1Cas9_LMD-9_sgRNA_pUC19 was a gift from Yannick Doyon (Addgene plasmid # 110627 ; http://n2t.net/addgene:110627 ; RRID:Addgene_110627)
