[The description below was written by a language model from this plasmid's Addgene catalogue record and pLannotate feature annotations shown in this document.]
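Description:
St1Cas9_LMD-9_sgRNA_pUC19 is a compact (about 2.6 kb) pUC19-derived plasmid that serves as an empty guide RNA expression backbone for the Streptococcus thermophilus CRISPR1 Cas9 from strain LMD-9 (St1Cas9). It is propagated in E. coli through the high-copy ColE1/pUC origin and selected with ampicillin via the β-lactamase gene and its native promoter. Leftover pUC19 elements are also annotated (lac operator, lac promoter, CAP binding site and a short lacI fragment), along with a small attB1-like fragment upstream of the expression cassette. These appear to be backbone or cloning remnants with no role in the function of the construct.

The payload is a human U6 promoter, an RNA polymerase III promoter suited to producing short, uncapped, non-polyadenylated transcripts in mammalian cells, followed by an St1Cas9 guide RNA scaffold. The scaffold is annotated only as a partial match to the reference St1 scaffold, which may mean it is a modified version, although the record does not say so. A short unannotated gap lies between the promoter and the scaffold. This is presumably where a user-chosen spacer sequence is inserted, but the record does not describe the cloning site. The plasmid carries no Cas9 gene, reporter, tag or mammalian selection marker, so the nuclease has to be supplied from a separate construct. The NGS-verified and depositor sequences are the same length and show the same feature set, differing only in their start coordinate. The plasmid is intended for cloning target-specific guides and co-delivering them with St1Cas9 for genome editing in mammalian cells.
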