Features (pLannotate 1.2.2; 10 found; start..end, strand, type, name):
     13..30      +  protein_bind   attB1 (fragment): mutant version of attB; recombination site for the Gateway® BP reaction BP Clonase™
     82..322     +  promoter       U6 promoter: RNA polymerase III promoter for human U6 snRNA
    370..431     +  misc_RNA       St1 gRNA scaffold (fragment): guide RNA scaffold for the Streptococcus thermophilus CRISPR/Cas9 system (Esvelt et al., 2013)
    488..504     -  protein_bind   lac operator: The lac repressor binds to the lac operator to inhibit transcription in E. coli. This inhibition can be relieved by adding lactose or isopropyl-β-D-thiogalactopyranoside (IPTG). lac repressor encoded by lacI
    512..542     -  promoter       lac promoter: promoter for the E. coli lac operon
    557..578     -  protein_bind   CAP binding site: CAP binding activates transcription in the presence of cAMP. E. coli catabolite activator protein
    591..683     -  CDS            lacI (fragment): lac repressor; lacI; The lac repressor binds to the lac operator to inhibit transcription in E. coli. This inhibition can be relieved by adding lactose or isopropyl-β-D-thiogalactopyranoside (IPTG).
    866..1454    -  rep_origin     ori: high-copy-number ColE1/pMB1/pBR322/pUC origin of replication
   1625..2485    -  CDS            AmpR: β-lactamase; bla; confers resistance to ampicillin, carbenicillin, and related antibiotics
   2486..2590    -  promoter       AmpR promoter: bla
>Addgene plasmid #110627 | St1Cas9_LMD-9_sgRNA_pUC19 | depositor full sequence | sequence record 208003 | St1Cas9_LMD-9_sgRNA_pUC19 sequence 2615 bps
GACGTCGCTAGCTGTACAAAAAAGCAGGCTTTAAAGGAACCAATTCAGTCGACTGGATCCGGTACCAAGG
TCGGGCAGGAAGAGGGCCTATTTCCCATGATTCCTTCATATTTGCATATACGATACAAGGCTGTTAGAGA
GATAATTAGAATTAATTTGACTGTAAACACAAAGATATTAGTACAAAATACGTGACGTAGAAAGTAATAA
TTTCTTGGGTAGTTTGCAGTTTTAAAATTATGTTTTAAAATGGACTATCATATGCTTACCGTAACTTGAA
AGTATTTCGATTTCTTGGCTTTATATATCTTGTGGAAAGGACGAAACACCCGAGACGATTAATGCGTCTC
GGTCTTTGTACTCTGGTACCAGAAGCTACAAAGATAAGGCTTCATGCCGAAATCAACACCCTGTCATTTT
ATGGCAGGGTGTTTTTTTTACTAGTAAGCTTGGCGTAATCATGGTCATAGCTGTTTCCTGTGTGAAATTG
TTATCCGCTCACAATTCCACACAACATACGAGCCGGAAGCATAAAGTGTAAAGCCTGGGGTGCCTAATGA
GTGAGCTAACTCACATTAATTGCGTTGCGCTCACTGCCCGCTTTCCAGTCGGGAAACCTGTCGTGCCAGC
TGCATTAATGAATCGGCCAACGCGCGGGGAGAGGCGGTTTGCGTATTGGGCGCTCTTCCGCTTCCTCGCT
CACTGACTCGCTGCGCTCGGTCGTTCGGCTGCGGCGAGCGGTATCAGCTCACTCAAAGGCGGTAATACGG
TTATCCACAGAATCAGGGGATAACGCAGGAAAGAACATGTGAGCAAAAGGCCAGCAAAAGGCCAGGAACC
GTAAAAAGGCCGCGTTGCTGGCGTTTTTCCATAGGCTCCGCCCCCCTGACGAGCATCACAAAAATCGACG
CTCAAGTCAGAGGTGGCGAAACCCGACAGGACTATAAAGATACCAGGCGTTTCCCCCTGGAAGCTCCCTC
GTGCGCTCTCCTGTTCCGACCCTGCCGCTTACCGGATACCTGTCCGCCTTTCTCCCTTCGGGAAGCGTGG
CGCTTTCTCATAGCTCACGCTGTAGGTATCTCAGTTCGGTGTAGGTCGTTCGCTCCAAGCTGGGCTGTGT
GCACGAACCCCCCGTTCAGCCCGACCGCTGCGCCTTATCCGGTAACTATCGTCTTGAGTCCAACCCGGTA
AGACACGACTTATCGCCACTGGCAGCAGCCACTGGTAACAGGATTAGCAGAGCGAGGTATGTAGGCGGTG
CTACAGAGTTCTTGAAGTGGTGGCCTAACTACGGCTACACTAGAAGGACAGTATTTGGTATCTGCGCTCT
GCTGAAGCCAGTTACCTTCGGAAAAAGAGTTGGTAGCTCTTGATCCGGCAAACAAACCACCGCTGGTAGC
GGTGGTTTTTTTGTTTGCAAGCAGCAGATTACGCGCAGAAAAAAAGGATCTCAAGAAGATCCTTTGATCT
TTTCTACGGGGTCTGACGCTCAGTGGAACGAAAACTCACGTTAAGGGATTTTGGTCATGAGATTATCAAA
AAGGATCTTCACCTAGATCCTTTTAAATTAAAAATGAAGTTTTAAATCAATCTAAAGTATATATGAGTAA
ACTTGGTCTGACAGTTACCAATGCTTAATCAGTGAGGCACCTATCTCAGCGATCTGTCTATTTCGTTCAT
CCATAGTTGCCTGACTCCCCGTCGTGTAGATAACTACGATACGGGAGGGCTTACCATCTGGCCCCAGTGC
TGCAATGATACCGCGAGACCCACGCTCACCGGCTCCAGATTTATCAGCAATAAACCAGCCAGCCGGAAGG
GCCGAGCGCAGAAGTGGTCCTGCAACTTTATCCGCCTCCATCCAGTCTATTAATTGTTGCCGGGAAGCTA
GAGTAAGTAGTTCGCCAGTTAATAGTTTGCGCAACGTTGTTGCCATTGCTACAGGCATCGTGGTGTCACG
CTCGTCGTTTGGTATGGCTTCATTCAGCTCCGGTTCCCAACGATCAAGGCGAGTTACATGATCCCCCATG
TTGTGCAAAAAAGCGGTTAGCTCCTTCGGTCCTCCGATCGTTGTCAGAAGTAAGTTGGCCGCAGTGTTAT
CACTCATGGTTATGGCAGCACTGCATAATTCTCTTACTGTCATGCCATCCGTAAGATGCTTTTCTGTGAC
TGGTGAGTACTCAACCAAGTCATTCTGAGAATAGTGTATGCGGCGACCGAGTTGCTCTTGCCCGGCGTCA
ATACGGGATAATACCGCGCCACATAGCAGAACTTTAAAAGTGCTCATCATTGGAAAACGTTCTTCGGGGC
GAAAACTCTCAAGGATCTTACCGCTGTTGAGATCCAGTTCGATGTAACCCACTCGTGCACCCAACTGATC
TTCAGCATCTTTTACTTTCACCAGCGTTTCTGGGTGAGCAAAAACAGGAAGGCAAAATGCCGCAAAAAAG
GGAATAAGGGCGACACGGAAATGTTGAATACTCATACTCTTCCTTTTTCAATATTATTGAAGCATTTATC
AGGGTTATTGTCTCATGAGCGGATACATATTTGAATGTATTTAGAAAAATAAACAAATAGGGGTTCCGCG
CACATTTCCCCGAAAAGTGCCACCT
