Features (pLannotate 1.2.2; 10 found; start..end, strand, type, name):
     56..296     +  promoter       U6 promoter: RNA polymerase III promoter for human U6 snRNA
    344..405     +  misc_RNA       St1 gRNA scaffold (fragment): guide RNA scaffold for the Streptococcus thermophilus CRISPR/Cas9 system (Esvelt et al., 2013)
    462..478     -  protein_bind   lac operator: The lac repressor binds to the lac operator to inhibit transcription in E. coli. This inhibition can be relieved by adding lactose or isopropyl-β-D-thiogalactopyranoside (IPTG). lac repressor encoded by lacI
    486..516     -  promoter       lac promoter: promoter for the E. coli lac operon
    531..552     -  protein_bind   CAP binding site: CAP binding activates transcription in the presence of cAMP. E. coli catabolite activator protein
    565..657     -  CDS            lacI (fragment): lac repressor; lacI; The lac repressor binds to the lac operator to inhibit transcription in E. coli. This inhibition can be relieved by adding lactose or isopropyl-β-D-thiogalactopyranoside (IPTG).
    840..1428    -  rep_origin     ori: high-copy-number ColE1/pMB1/pBR322/pUC origin of replication
   1599..2459    -  CDS            AmpR: β-lactamase; bla; confers resistance to ampicillin, carbenicillin, and related antibiotics
   2460..2564    -  promoter       AmpR promoter: bla
   2602..4       +  protein_bind   attB1 (fragment) (across the origin): mutant version of attB; recombination site for the Gateway® BP reaction BP Clonase™
>Addgene plasmid #110627 | St1Cas9_LMD-9_sgRNA_pUC19 | addgene full sequence | sequence record 211313 | Addgene NGS Result
GGCTTTAAAGGAACCAATTCAGTCGACTGGATCCGGTACCAAGGTCGGGCAGGAAGAGGGCCTATTTCCC
ATGATTCCTTCATATTTGCATATACGATACAAGGCTGTTAGAGAGATAATTAGAATTAATTTGACTGTAA
ACACAAAGATATTAGTACAAAATACGTGACGTAGAAAGTAATAATTTCTTGGGTAGTTTGCAGTTTTAAA
ATTATGTTTTAAAATGGACTATCATATGCTTACCGTAACTTGAAAGTATTTCGATTTCTTGGCTTTATAT
ATCTTGTGGAAAGGACGAAACACCCGAGACGATTAATGCGTCTCGGTCTTTGTACTCTGGTACCAGAAGC
TACAAAGATAAGGCTTCATGCCGAAATCAACACCCTGTCATTTTATGGCAGGGTGTTTTTTTTACTAGTA
AGCTTGGCGTAATCATGGTCATAGCTGTTTCCTGTGTGAAATTGTTATCCGCTCACAATTCCACACAACA
TACGAGCCGGAAGCATAAAGTGTAAAGCCTGGGGTGCCTAATGAGTGAGCTAACTCACATTAATTGCGTT
GCGCTCACTGCCCGCTTTCCAGTCGGGAAACCTGTCGTGCCAGCTGCATTAATGAATCGGCCAACGCGCG
GGGAGAGGCGGTTTGCGTATTGGGCGCTCTTCCGCTTCCTCGCTCACTGACTCGCTGCGCTCGGTCGTTC
GGCTGCGGCGAGCGGTATCAGCTCACTCAAAGGCGGTAATACGGTTATCCACAGAATCAGGGGATAACGC
AGGAAAGAACATGTGAGCAAAAGGCCAGCAAAAGGCCAGGAACCGTAAAAAGGCCGCGTTGCTGGCGTTT
TTCCATAGGCTCCGCCCCCCTGACGAGCATCACAAAAATCGACGCTCAAGTCAGAGGTGGCGAAACCCGA
CAGGACTATAAAGATACCAGGCGTTTCCCCCTGGAAGCTCCCTCGTGCGCTCTCCTGTTCCGACCCTGCC
GCTTACCGGATACCTGTCCGCCTTTCTCCCTTCGGGAAGCGTGGCGCTTTCTCATAGCTCACGCTGTAGG
TATCTCAGTTCGGTGTAGGTCGTTCGCTCCAAGCTGGGCTGTGTGCACGAACCCCCCGTTCAGCCCGACC
GCTGCGCCTTATCCGGTAACTATCGTCTTGAGTCCAACCCGGTAAGACACGACTTATCGCCACTGGCAGC
AGCCACTGGTAACAGGATTAGCAGAGCGAGGTATGTAGGCGGTGCTACAGAGTTCTTGAAGTGGTGGCCT
AACTACGGCTACACTAGAAGAACAGTATTTGGTATCTGCGCTCTGCTGAAGCCAGTTACCTTCGGAAAAA
GAGTTGGTAGCTCTTGATCCGGCAAACAAACCACCGCTGGTAGCGGTGGTTTTTTTGTTTGCAAGCAGCA
GATTACGCGCAGAAAAAAAGGATCTCAAGAAGATCCTTTGATCTTTTCTACGGGGTCTGACGCTCAGTGG
AACGAAAACTCACGTTAAGGGATTTTGGTCATGAGATTATCAAAAAGGATCTTCACCTAGATCCTTTTAA
ATTAAAAATGAAGTTTTAAATCAATCTAAAGTATATATGAGTAAACTTGGTCTGACAGTTACCAATGCTT
AATCAGTGAGGCACCTATCTCAGCGATCTGTCTATTTCGTTCATCCATAGTTGCCTGACTCCCCGTCGTG
TAGATAACTACGATACGGGAGGGCTTACCATCTGGCCCCAGTGCTGCAATGATACCGCGAGACCCACGCT
CACCGGCTCCAGATTTATCAGCAATAAACCAGCCAGCCGGAAGGGCCGAGCGCAGAAGTGGTCCTGCAAC
TTTATCCGCCTCCATCCAGTCTATTAATTGTTGCCGGGAAGCTAGAGTAAGTAGTTCGCCAGTTAATAGT
TTGCGCAACGTTGTTGCCATTGCTACAGGCATCGTGGTGTCACGCTCGTCGTTTGGTATGGCTTCATTCA
GCTCCGGTTCCCAACGATCAAGGCGAGTTACATGATCCCCCATGTTGTGCAAAAAAGCGGTTAGCTCCTT
CGGTCCTCCGATCGTTGTCAGAAGTAAGTTGGCCGCAGTGTTATCACTCATGGTTATGGCAGCACTGCAT
AATTCTCTTACTGTCATGCCATCCGTAAGATGCTTTTCTGTGACTGGTGAGTACTCAACCAAGTCATTCT
GAGAATAGTGTATGCGGCGACCGAGTTGCTCTTGCCCGGCGTCAATACGGGATAATACCGCGCCACATAG
CAGAACTTTAAAAGTGCTCATCATTGGAAAACGTTCTTCGGGGCGAAAACTCTCAAGGATCTTACCGCTG
TTGAGATCCAGTTCGATGTAACCCACTCGTGCACCCAACTGATCTTCAGCATCTTTTACTTTCACCAGCG
TTTCTGGGTGAGCAAAAACAGGAAGGCAAAATGCCGCAAAAAAGGGAATAAGGGCGACACGGAAATGTTG
AATACTCATACTCTTCCTTTTTCAATATTATTGAAGCATTTATCAGGGTTATTGTCTCATGAGCGGATAC
ATATTTGAATGTATTTAGAAAAATAAACAAATAGGGGTTCCGCGCACATTTCCCCGAAAAGTGCCACCTG
ACGTCGCTAGCTGTACAAAAAAGCA
